>Addgene plasmid #53036 | pHL1756 | addgene partial sequence | sequence record 83846 | GFP-R 5'-CCATCTAATTCAACAAGAATTGGGACAAC-3'
TTCTTCTCCTTTACGCATGCTAACCATGACTAACTCCTTTTTTATCATCTCTGGAACACACACAATCCGT
GTGCAGGTCCCTGCCAGAGTCGACCTGTGTGGAATCCACCATAACCGCCAAGCATAAAAATGTAAACAAC
GACGGTGCTCGAGACGTCAGGTGGCACTTTTCGGGGAAATGTGCGCGGAACCCCTATTTGTTTATTTTTC
TAAATACATTCAAATATGTATCCGCTCATGAGACAATAACCCTGATAAATGCTTCAATAATATTGAAAAA
GGAAGAGTATGAGTATTCAACATTTCCGTGTCGCCCTTATTCCCTTTTTTGCGGCATTTTGCCTTCCTGT
TTTTGCTCACCCAGAAACGCTGGTGAAAGTAAAAGATGCTGAAGATCAGTTGGGTGCACGAGTGGGTTAC
ATCGAACTGGATCTCAACAGCGGTAAGATCCTTGAGAGTTTTCGCCCCGAAGAACGTTTTCCAATGATGA
GCACTTTTAAAGTTCTGCTATGTGGCGCGGTATTATCCCGTATTGACGCCGGGCAAGAGCAACTCGGTCG
CCGCATACACTATTCTCAGAATGACTTGGTTGAGTACTCACCAGTCACAGAAAAGCATCTTACGGATGGC
ATGACAGTAAGAGAATTATTGCAGTGCTGCCATAACCATGAGTGATAACACTGCGGCCAACTTACTTCTG
ACAACGATCGGAGGAC
