>Addgene plasmid #53036 | pHL1756 | addgene partial sequence | sequence record 83994 | AspTerm 5'-ACTGCTCACAAGAAAAAAGGCACG-3'
GTACTACCCTGTACGATTAAAGCTTAAGACCCACTTTCACATTTAAGTTGTTTTTCTAATCCGCATATGA
TCAATTCAAGGCCGAATAAGAAGGCTGGCTCTGCACCTTGGTGATCAAATAATTCGATAGCTTGTCGTAA
TAATGGCGGCATACTATCAGTAGTAGGTGTTTCCCTTTCTTCTTTAGCGACTTGATGCTCTTGATCTTCC
AATACGCAACCTAAAGTAAAATGCCCCACAGCGCTGAGTGCATATAATGCATTCTCTAGTGAAAAACCTT
GTTGGCATAAAAAGGCTAATTGATTTTCGAGAGTTTCATACTGTTTTTCTGTAGGCCGTGTACCTAAATG
TACTTTTGCTCCATCGCGATGACTTAGTAAAGCACATCTAAAACTTTTAGCGTTATTACGTAAAAAATCT
TGCCAGCTTTCCCCTTCTAAAGGGCAAAAGTGAGTATGGTGCCTATCTAACATCTCAATGGCTAAGGCGT
CGAGCAAAGCCCGCTTATTTTTTACATGCCAATACAATGTAGGCTGCTCTACACCTAGCTTCTGGGCGAG
TTTACGGGTTGTTAAACCTTCGATTCCGACCTCATTAAGCAGCTCTAATGCGCTGTTAATCACTTTACTT
TTATCTAATCTAGACATTTTCCTCCTTACCCGGGTGTGTGGAATCCATTATAACCGCCAAGCATAAAAAT
GTCAACAACGACGGTGCTCGAGGATCCTGAGCGGATACATATTTGAATGTATTTAGAAAAATAAACAAAA
GAGTTTGTAGAAACGCAAAAAGGCCATCCGTCAGGATGGCCTTCTGCTTAATTTGATGCCTGGCAGTTTA
TGGCGGGCGTCCTGCCCG
