>Addgene plasmid #53036 | pHL1756 | addgene partial sequence | sequence record 103078 | GFP-F 5'-GGTCCTTCTTGAGTTTGTAAC-3'
GAGCTCTACAAATAAAAGCTAGCTTGGCTGTTTTGGCGGATGAGAGAAGATTTTCAGCCTGATACAGATT
AAATCAGAACGCAGAAGCGGTCTGATAAAACAGAATTTGCCTGGCGGCAGTAGCGCGGTGGTCCCACCTG
ACCCCATGCCGAACTCAGAAGTGAAACGCCGTAGCGCCGATGGTAGTGTGGGGTCTCCCCATGCGAGAGT
AGGGAACTGCCAGGCATCAAATAAAACGAAAGGCTCAGTCGAAAGACTGGGCCTTTCGTTTTATCTGTTG
TTTGTCGGTGAACGCTCTCCTGAGTAGGACAAATCCGCCGGGAGCGGATTTGAACGTTGCGAAGCAACGG
CCCGGAGGGTGGCGGGCAGGACGCCCGCCATAAACTGCCAGGCATCAAATTAAGCAGAAGGCCATCCTGA
CGGATGGCCTTTTTGCGTTTCTACAAACTCTTTTGTTTATTTTTCTAAATACATT
