[The description below was written by a language model from this plasmid's Addgene catalogue record.]
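Description:
pHL1756 is a high-copy bacterial expression plasmid built for synthetic biology work in E. coli and selected with ampicillin. The record lists the backbone as unknown (made in the depositing lab) and names no origin of replication. No feature table is provided, so the arrangement and orientation of the parts cannot be described beyond the catalogue fields.

The plasmid carries two constitutively expressed cassettes. In the first, the PconNoHindM12 promoter drives a glgC::gfp fusion in which the glgC leader is placed upstream of GFP. According to the depositor, PconNoHindM12 differs from the parent PconNoHind promoter only by two substitutions, at the −10 and −35 sites, which moderately reduce transcription. The glgC leader is a well-known target of the RNA-binding protein CsrA, which binds the leader and represses translation. The fusion should therefore make GFP fluorescence a readout of CsrA-mediated post-transcriptional control rather than of promoter regulation. In the second cassette, the unmodified PconNoHind promoter drives tetR through a designated ribosome binding site, RBS(st3), which presumably sets the translation level of the repressor. TetR is the tetracycline repressor, normally used to keep Tet-operator-controlled promoters off until an inducer such as anhydrotetracycline is added. The record does not identify a TetR-regulated target on this plasmid, so the repressor may act on an element supplied elsewhere, such as on another plasmid or in the host chromosome.

The associated publication concerns signaling dynamics and feedback in the CsrA cascade. This fits use of the plasmid as a fluorescent reporter of CsrA activity in experiments where other pathway components are induced.
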