Addgene plasmid #53036: pHL1756
Purpose: PconNoHindM12:glgC::gfp, PconNoHind:RBS(st3):tetR
Depositing lab: Han Lim. Depositing organization: University of California, Berkeley. Publication: Rapid and robust signaling in the CsrA cascade via RNA-protein interactions and feedback regulation. Adamson DN, Lim HN. Proc Natl Acad Sci U S A. 2013 Aug 6;110(32):13120-5. doi: 10.1073/pnas.1308476110. Epub 2013 Jul 22. PubMed 23878244.
Backbone
  Vector backbone: unknown
  Backbone manufacturer: Lim lab
  Vector type: Bacterial Expression, Synthetic Biology
Growth in bacteria
  Bacterial resistance: Ampicillin, 100 μg/mL
  Growth temperature: 37°C
  Growth strain: DH5alpha
  Copy number: High Copy
Gene/Insert 1
  Gene/Insert name: GFP
  Species: E.coli
  Promoter: pConNoHindM12
  Tag / fusion protein: glgC leader (N terminal on insert)
  Cloning method: Unknown
  Sequencing primers: 5′ unknown; 3′ GFP-R
Gene/Insert 2
  Gene/Insert name: tetR
  Promoter: pConNoHind
  Tag / fusion protein: RBS(st3) (N terminal on insert)
  Cloning method: Unknown
  Sequencing primers: 5′ unknown; 3′ AspTerm
Terms and licenses: Academic/Nonprofit Terms; Industry Terms: Not Available to Industry
Depositor comments: The PconNoHindM12 promoter is the same as PconNoHind except for two substitution mutations at the −10 and −35 sites that moderately decrease transcription.
How to cite: pHL1756 was a gift from Han Lim (Addgene plasmid # 53036 ; http://n2t.net/addgene:53036 ; RRID:Addgene_53036)
